LOCUS       Exported 6287 bp ds-DNA circular SYN 12-MAY-2021
DEFINITION  Mammalian expression of human GATA3.
ACCESSION   .
VERSION     .
KEYWORDS    RSV/hGATA3
SOURCE      synthetic DNA construct
  ORGANISM  synthetic DNA construct
REFERENCE   1 (bases 1 to 6287)
  AUTHORS   Ko LJ, Yamamoto M, Leonard MW, George KM, Ting P, Engel JD
  TITLE     Murine and human T-lymphocyte GATA-3 factors mediate transcription
            through a cis-regulatory element within the human T-cell receptor
            delta gene enhancer.
  JOURNAL   Mol Cell Biol. 1991 May . 11(5):2778-84.
  PUBMED    2017177
REFERENCE   2 (bases 1 to 6287)
  AUTHORS   .
  TITLE     Direct Submission
  JOURNAL   Exported May 12, 2021 from SnapGene Server 1.1.58
            http://www.snapgene.com
FEATURES             Location/Qualifiers
     source          1..6287
                     /organism="synthetic DNA construct"
                     /mol_type="other DNA"
     promoter        complement(7..268)
                     /label=RSV promoter
                     /note="Rous sarcoma virus enhancer/promoter"
     primer_bind     545..564
                     /label=pRS-marker
                     /note="pRS vectors, use to sequence yeast selectable
                     marker"
     primer_bind     complement(645..662)
                     /label=L4440
                     /note="L4440 vector, forward primer"
     rep_origin      complement(816..1404)
                     /direction=LEFT
                     /label=ori
                     /note="high-copy-number ColE1/pMB1/pBR322/pUC origin of
                     replication"
     primer_bind     complement(896..915)
                     /label=pBR322ori-F
                     /note="pBR322 origin, forward primer"
     CDS             complement(1575..2435)
                     /codon_start=1
                     /gene="bla"
                     /product="beta-lactamase"
                     /label=AmpR
                     /note="confers resistance to ampicillin, carbenicillin, and
                     related antibiotics"
                     /translation="MSIQHFRVALIPFFAAFCLPVFAHPETLVKVKDAEDQLGARVGYI
                     ELDLNSGKILESFRPEERFPMMSTFKVLLCGAVLSRVDAGQEQLGRRIHYSQNDLVEYS
                     PVTEKHLTDGMTVRELCSAAITMSDNTAANLLLTTIGGPKELTAFLHNMGDHVTRLDRW
                     EPELNEAIPNDERDTTMPAAMATTLRKLLTGELLTLASRQQLIDWMEADKVAGPLLRSA
                     LPAGWFIADKSGAGERGSRGIIAALGPDGKPSRIVVIYTTGSQATMDERNRQIAEIGAS
                     LIKHW"
     primer_bind     2198..2217
                     /label=Amp-R
                     /note="Ampicillin resistance gene, reverse primer"
     promoter        complement(2436..2540)
                     /gene="bla"
                     /label=AmpR promoter
     primer_bind     2608..2626
                     /label=pBRforEco
                     /note="pBR322 vectors, upsteam of EcoRI site, forward
                     primer"
     polyA_signal    3393..3527
                     /label=SV40 poly(A) signal
                     /note="SV40 polyadenylation signal"
     primer_bind     complement(3417..3436)
                     /label=EBV-rev
                     /note="SV40 polyA terminator, reverse primer"
     primer_bind     3471..3490
                     /label=SV40pA-R
                     /note="SV40 polyA, reverse primer"
     CDS             complement(3952..3972)
                     /codon_start=1
                     /product="nuclear localization signal of SV40 (simian virus
                     40) large T antigen"
                     /label=SV40 NLS
                     /translation="PKKKRKV"
     intron          4102..4167
                     /label=small t intron
                     /note="SV40 (simian virus 40) small t antigen intron"
ORIGIN
        1 cttggaggtg cacaccaatg tggtgaatgg tcaaatggcg tttattgtat cgagctaggc
       61 acttaaatac aatatctctg caatgcggaa ttcagtggtt cgtccaatcc atgtcagacc
      121 cgtctgttgc cttcctaata aggcacgatc gtaccacctt acttccacca atcggcatgc
      181 acggtgcttt ttctctcctt gtaaggcatg ttgctaactc atcgttacca tgttgcaaga
      241 ctacaagagt attgcataag actacatttc cccctcccta tgcaaaagcg aaactactat
      301 atcctgaggg gactcctaac cgcgtacaac cgaagccccg cttttcgcct aaacacaccc
      361 tagtcccctc agatacgcgt atatctggcc cgtacatcgc gaagcagcgc aaaacgccta
      421 accctaagca gattcttcat gcaattgtcg gtcaagcctt gccttgttgt agcttaaatt
      481 ttgctcgcgc actactcagc gacctccaac acacaagcag ggagcagata ctggcttaac
      541 tatgcggcat cagagcagat tgtactgaga gtgcaccata tgcggtgtga aataccgcac
      601 agatgcgtaa ggagaaaata ccgcatcagg cgctcttccg cttcctcgct cactgactcg
      661 ctgcgctcgg tcgttcggct gcggcgagcg gtatcagctc actcaaaggc ggtaatacgg
      721 ttatccacag aatcagggga taacgcagga aagaacatgt gagcaaaagg ccagcaaaag
      781 gccaggaacc gtaaaaaggc cgcgttgctg gcgtttttcc ataggctccg cccccctgac
      841 gagcatcaca aaaatcgacg ctcaagtcag aggtggcgaa acccgacagg actataaaga
      901 taccaggcgt ttccccctgg aagctccctc gtgcgctctc ctgttccgac cctgccgctt
      961 accggatacc tgtccgcctt tctcccttcg ggaagcgtgg cgctttctca tagctcacgc
     1021 tgtaggtatc tcagttcggt gtaggtcgtt cgctccaagc tgggctgtgt gcacgaaccc
     1081 cccgttcagc ccgaccgctg cgccttatcc ggtaactatc gtcttgagtc caacccggta
     1141 agacacgact tatcgccact ggcagcagcc actggtaaca ggattagcag agcgaggtat
     1201 gtaggcggtg ctacagagtt cttgaagtgg tggcctaact acggctacac tagaaggaca
     1261 gtatttggta tctgcgctct gctgaagcca gttaccttcg gaaaaagagt tggtagctct
     1321 tgatccggca aacaaaccac cgctggtagc ggtggttttt ttgtttgcaa gcagcagatt
     1381 acgcgcagaa aaaaaggatc tcaagaagat cctttgatct tttctacggg gtctgacgct
     1441 cagtggaacg aaaactcacg ttaagggatt ttggtcatga gattatcaaa aaggatcttc
     1501 acctagatcc ttttaaatta aaaatgaagt tttaaatcaa tctaaagtat atatgagtaa
     1561 acttggtctg acagttacca atgcttaatc agtgaggcac ctatctcagc gatctgtcta
     1621 tttcgttcat ccatagttgc ctgactcccc gtcgtgtaga taactacgat acgggagggc
     1681 ttaccatctg gccccagtgc tgcaatgata ccgcgagacc cacgctcacc ggctccagat
     1741 ttatcagcaa taaaccagcc agccggaagg gccgagcgca gaagtggtcc tgcaacttta
     1801 tccgcctcca tccagtctat taattgttgc cgggaagcta gagtaagtag ttcgccagtt
     1861 aatagtttgc gcaacgttgt tgccattgct gcaggcatcg tggtgtcacg ctcgtcgttt
     1921 ggtatggctt cattcagctc cggttcccaa cgatcaaggc gagttacatg atcccccatg
     1981 ttgtgcaaaa aagcggttag ctccttcggt cctccgatcg ttgtcagaag taagttggcc
     2041 gcagtgttat cactcatggt tatggcagca ctgcataatt ctcttactgt catgccatcc
     2101 gtaagatgct tttctgtgac tggtgagtac tcaaccaagt cattctgaga atagtgtatg
     2161 cggcgaccga gttgctcttg cccggcgtca acacgggata ataccgcgcc acatagcaga
     2221 actttaaaag tgctcatcat tggaaaacgt tcttcggggc gaaaactctc aaggatctta
     2281 ccgctgttga gatccagttc gatgtaaccc actcgtgcac ccaactgatc ttcagcatct
     2341 tttactttca ccagcgtttc tgggtgagca aaaacaggaa ggcaaaatgc cgcaaaaaag
     2401 ggaataaggg cgacacggaa atgttgaata ctcatactct tcctttttca atattattga
     2461 agcatttatc agggttattg tctcatgagc ggatacatat ttgaatgtat ttagaaaaat
     2521 aaacaaatag gggttccgcg cacatttccc cgaaaagtgc cacctgacgt ctaagaaacc
     2581 attattatca tgacattaac ctataaaaat aggcgtatca cgaggccctt tcgtcttcaa
     2641 gaattccttt gcctaattta aatgaggact taacctgtgg aaatattttg atgtgggaag
     2701 ctgttactgt taaaactgag gttattgggg taactgctat gttaaacttg cattcaggga
     2761 cacaaaaaac tcatgaaaat ggtgctggaa aacccattca agggtcaaat tttcattttt
     2821 ttgctgttgg tggggaacct ttggagctgc agggtgtgtt agcaaactac aggaccaaat
     2881 atcctgctca aactgtaacc ccaaaaaatg ctacagttga cagtcagcag atgaacactg
     2941 accacaaggc tgttttggat aaggataatg cttatccagt ggagtgctgg gttcctgatc
     3001 caagtaaaaa tgaaaacact agatattttg gaacctacac aggtggggaa aatgtgcctc
     3061 ctgttttgca cattactaac acagcaacca cagtgcttct tgatgagcag ggtgttgggc
     3121 ccttgtgcaa agctgacagc ttgtatgttt ctgctgttga catttgtggg ctgtttacca
     3181 acacttctgg aacacagcag tggaagggac ttcccagata ttttaaaatt acccttagaa
     3241 agcggtctgt gaaaaacccc tacccaattt cctttttgtt aagtgaccta attaacagga
     3301 ggacacagag ggtggatggg cagcctatga ttggaatgtc ctctcaagta gaggaggtta
     3361 gggtttatga ggacacagag gagcttcctg gggatccaga catgataaga tacattgatg
     3421 agtttggaca aaccacaact agaatgcagt gaaaaaaatg ctttatttgt gaaatttgtg
     3481 atgctattgc tttatttgta accattataa gctgcaataa acaagttaac aacaacaatt
     3541 gcattcattt tatgtttcag gttcaggggg aggtgtggga ggttttttaa agcaagtaaa
     3601 acctctacaa atgtggtatg gctgattatg atctctagtc aaggcactat acatcaaata
     3661 ttccttatta acccctttac aaattaaaaa gctaaaggta cacaattttt gagcatagtt
     3721 attaatagca gacactctat gcctgtgtgg agtaagaaaa aacagtatgt tatgattata
     3781 actgttatgc ctacttataa aggttacaga atatttttcc ataattttct tgtatagcag
     3841 tgcagctttt tcctttgtgg tgtaaatagc aaagcaagca agagttctat tactaaacac
     3901 agcatgactc aaaaaactta gcaattctga aggaaagtcc ttggggtctt ctacctttct
     3961 cttctttttt ggaggagtag aatgttgaga gtcagcagta gcctcatcat cactagatgg
     4021 catttcttct gagcaaaaca ggttttcctc attaaaggca ttccaccact gctcccattc
     4081 atcagttcca taggttggaa tctaaaatac acaaacaatt agaatcagta gtttaacaca
     4141 ttatacactt aaaaatttta tatttacctt agagctttaa atctctgtag gtagtttgtc
     4201 caattatgtc acaccacaga agtaaggttc cttcacaaag atcaattccc ttttttttat
     4261 tttcttttaa tgcatcaaac aactgtggcc agtgaaagga aacaaaactg gcagtttgtc
     4321 catttgaata tcagacctag tttcttctta atttccacac catttctccc atattcctta
     4381 aacttcttgg catccttcat gccttacagc tacccagatg caataaagtc attgtacagt
     4441 atttcttaca atataagtta tatgcaatgt tcagcatttt tttttttcac agcactagag
     4501 accctgttaa ataggggata tgagtcagaa tggcttattc acagatgggg tccagattca
     4561 gtggttggaa cacagacacc acagtgagct cctttgcaaa gtggcaaaca taattttgct
     4621 ttctgccttc aaaaacatat atccatcgcg tttaggcttc atgatactgc tcctgcaaaa
     4681 atgcaagtcg aaagggactg cagggactct cgctgggggc cctgtgagca tcgagcaggg
     4741 ctctaaccca tggcggtgac catgctggag gggtggtgtg gtccaaagga caggctggat
     4801 ggcgggtgca tcggcgtggg cgtggtcagc atgtggctgg agtggctgaa gggcgagatg
     4861 tggctcaggg aggacatgtg tctggagagg gcggccgggt taaacgagct gttcttgggg
     4921 aagtcctcca gtgagtcatg cacttttttg cactttttgg atttgctaga catttttcgg
     4981 tttctggtct ggatgccttc cttcttcata gtcaggggtc tgttaatatt gtgaagcttg
     5041 tagtagagcc cacaggcatt gcagacaggg tccccattgg cattcctcct ccagagtgtg
     5101 gttgtggtgg tctgacagtt cgcacaggac gtccctgctc tcctggctgc agacagcctt
     5161 cgcttgggct taatgagggg ccggttctgt ccgttcattt tgtgatagag cccgcaggcg
     5221 ttgcacaggt agtgtcccgt gccatctcgc cgccacagtg gggtcgaggt tgccccacag
     5281 ttcacacact ccctgccttc tgtgctggac cgggccttgg gcctggactt gcatccgaag
     5341 ccggtggggg agccgcccag caggctgctg ggggggaaga gtccggagct gtactcgggc
     5401 acgtagggcg ggtaggtggt gatggggtgg tgggtcgacg aggaggctcc acccagggcg
     5461 gtcatgctgc cacgggagtg ggacgactcc agcttcatgc tgtcgggcag gggcacctgg
     5521 tacttgaggc actctttctc gtcctgccgg gccgagccgg ccgagcctgg ggtggacagc
     5581 gatgggtccg gggagacgtc cttcggcggg gtgggcggga aggtgaagag gtgcgggctg
     5641 gcgtggcccc ccgacaagga ggaggacgag gccggggggt agacggagag gggccccggg
     5701 gagccgtggt ggatggacgt cttggagaag gggctgagat tccaggggga ggcggtgtgg
     5761 tggctgccca gggctttgcc gccgtccagc cagggtaggg atccatgaag cagaggcggg
     5821 cggcacacct ggctcccgtg gtgggtcgga gggtacctct gcaccgtggc cctgaccgag
     5881 tttccgtagt agggcgggac gtggttgcct tgaccgtcga tgttaaaaag cacatccacc
     5941 tcctccggca gcgggtactg cgccgcgtcc atgtaggagt ggctgaggcc cgggtggtgc
     6001 gtgtccgggt gctgcccgtt gagcacggcg gggtggtggt ggctcaccca gcgcggctgg
     6061 tccgccgtca cctccatggc ctcggctgtg ctcgcgccct ctcgccgggc ccggaacccg
     6121 cgcgcgggga gggagggcgg tccgcctggg aggtcggggg gctcctgccg tcggagggtc
     6181 gggggtcgtt gaatgatttg ctttcggtgg ggggatggga aggctgggaa gcaaaggtga
     6241 gcaaaggaga aggtttttta aaaattatct tggagggggg gaattag
//
