[The description below was written by a language model from this plasmid's Addgene catalogue record and the feature table of its GenBank file.]
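Description:
RSV/hGATA3 is a 6,287 bp circular mammalian expression plasmid for human GATA3, a transcription factor of the GATA family. It is built on the RSV-CAT backbone, from which the chloramphenicol acetyltransferase reporter was removed so that the GATA3 cDNA could be placed in its position. The insert was cloned by restriction enzyme digestion into a HindIII site, with HindIII retained at both the 5′ and 3′ junctions. Because the same site flanks both ends, cloning was not inherently directional. In bacteria the plasmid replicates from a high-copy ColE1/pMB1-type origin and is selected with ampicillin through the beta-lactamase gene and its own promoter. No mammalian selection marker is annotated, which suits the plasmid to transient transfection.

Expression is driven by the Rous sarcoma virus enhancer/promoter, a strong viral element active in many vertebrate cell types. Downstream processing signals come from an SV40 segment carrying the small t antigen intron and the SV40 polyadenylation signal, which support splicing and 3′ end formation of the transcript. The short "SV40 NLS" annotation falls on the opposite strand within this SV40 fragment. It most likely reflects residual large T antigen coding sequence rather than a tag fused to GATA3, and no epitope tag or reporter is recorded. The feature table does not annotate the GATA3 coding sequence itself. It presumably lies in the unannotated stretch between the SV40 elements and the RSV promoter across the plasmid origin.

The associated study concerns GATA-3 activation of transcription through an element in the human T-cell receptor delta enhancer. This points to use as an effector plasmid in co-transfection and transactivation assays, or more generally for GATA3 overexpression in cultured mammalian cells.
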