Addgene plasmid #83814: RSV/hGATA3
Purpose: Mammalian expression of human GATA3
Depositing lab: Douglas Engel. Publication: Murine and human T-lymphocyte GATA-3 factors mediate transcription through a cis-regulatory element within the human T-cell receptor delta gene enhancer. Ko LJ, Yamamoto M, Leonard MW, George KM, Ting P, Engel JD. Mol Cell Biol. 1991 May . 11(5):2778-84. PubMed 2017177.
Backbone
  Vector backbone: RSV-CAT
  Backbone manufacturer: Gorman, et al. 1982
  Modifications to backbone: CAT was removed
  Vector type: Mammalian Expression
Growth in bacteria
  Bacterial resistance: Ampicillin, 100 μg/mL
  Growth temperature: 37°C
  Growth strain: DH5alpha
  Copy number: Unknown
Gene/Insert
  Gene/Insert name: GATA3
  Species: H. sapiens (human)
  Entrez Gene: GATA3 (a.k.a. HDR, HDRS)
  Promoter: RSV
  Cloning method: Restriction Enzyme; 5′ cloning site HindIII (not destroyed); 3′ cloning site HindIII (not destroyed)
  Sequencing primers: 5′ pREP-F (GCTCGATACAATAAACGCC); 3′ SV40pA-R
Terms and licenses: Academic/Nonprofit Terms; Industry Terms: Not Available to Industry
How to cite: RSV/hGATA3 was a gift from Douglas Engel (Addgene plasmid # 83814 ; http://n2t.net/addgene:83814 ; RRID:Addgene_83814)
