>Addgene plasmid #83814 | RSV/hGATA3 | addgene partial sequence | sequence record 161339 | SV40-splice-R2 5'-CACAAACAATTAGAATCAGTAG-3'
TTAAATTTTATATTTACCTTAGAGCTTTAAATCTCTGTAGGTAGTTTGTCCAATTATGTCACACCACAGA
AGTAAGGTTCCTTCACAAAGATCAATTCCCTTTTTTTTATTTTCTTTTAATGCATCAAACAACTGTGGCC
AGTGAAAGGAAACAAAACTGGCAGTTTGTCCATTTGAATATCAGACCTAGTTTCTTCTTAATTTCCACAC
CATTTCTCCCATATTCCTTAAACTTCTTGGCATCCTTCATGCCTTACAGCTACCCAGATGCAATAAAGTC
ATTGTACAGTATTTCTTACAATATAAGTTATATGCAATGTTCAGCATTTTTTTTTTTCACAGCACTAGAG
ACCCTGTTAAATAGGGGATATGAGTCAGAATGGCTTATTCACAGATGGGGTCCAGATTCAGTGGTTGGAA
CACAGACACCACAGTGAGCTCCTTTGCAAAGTGGCAAACATAATTTTGCTTTCTGCCTTCAAAAACATAT
ATCCATCGCGTTTAGGCTTCATGATACTGCTCCTGCAAAAATGCAAGTCGAAAGGGACTGCAGGGACTCT
CGCTGGGGGCCCTGTGAGCATCGAGCAGGGCTCTAACCCATGGCGGTGACCATGCTGGAGGGGTGGTGTG
GTCCAAAGGACAGGCTGGATGGCGGGTGCATCGGCGTGGGCGTGGTCAGCATGTGGCTGGAGTGGCTGAA
GGGCGAGATGTGGCTCAGGGAGGACATGTGTCTGGAGAGGGCGGCCGGGTTAAACGAGCTGTTCTTGGGG
AAGTCCTCCAGTGAGTCATGCACTTTTTTGCACTTTTTGGATTTGCTAGACATTTTTCGGTTTCTGGTCT
GGATGCCTTCCTTCTTCATAGTCAGGGGTCTGTTAATATTGTGAAGCTTGTAGTAGAGCCCACAGGCATT
GCAGACAGGGTCCCCATTGGCATTCC
