>Addgene plasmid #83814 | RSV/hGATA3 | addgene partial sequence | sequence record 161340 | MoCloF 5'-agcgaggaagcggaagagcg-3'
ATCTGTGCGGTATTTCACACCGCATATGGTGCACTCTCAGTACAATCTGCTCTGATGCCGCATAGTTAAG
CCAGTATCTGCTCCCTGCTTGTGTGTTGGAGGTCGCTGAGTAGTGCGCGAGCAAAATTTAAGCTACAACA
AGGCAAGGCTTGACCGACAATTGCATGAAGAATCTGCTTAGGGTTAGGCGTTTTGCGCTGCTTCGCGATG
TACGGGCCAGATATACGCGTATCTGAGGGGACTAGGGTGTGTTTAGGCGAAAAGCGGGGCTTCGGTTGTA
CGCGGTTAGGAGTCCCCTCAGGATATAGTAGTTTCGCTTTTGCATAGGGAGGGGGAAATGTAGTCTTATG
CAATACTCTTGTAGTCTTGCAACATGGTAACGATGAGTTAGCAACATGCCTTACAAGGAGAGAAAAAGCA
CCGTGCATGCCGATTGGTGGAAGTAAGGTGGTACGATCGTGCCTTATTAGGAAGGCAACAGACGGGTCTG
ACATGGATTGGACGAACCACTGAATTCCGCATTGCAGAGATATTGTATTTAAGTGCCTAGCTCGATACAA
TAAACGCCATTTGACCATTCACCACATTGGTGTGCACCTCCAAGCTAATTCCCCCCCTCCAAGATAATTT
TTAAAAAACCTTCTCCTTTGCTCACCTTTGCTTCCCAGCCTTCCCATCCCCCCACCGAAAGCAAATCATT
CAACGACCCCCGACCCTCCGACGGCAGGAGCCCCCCGACCTCCCAGGCGGACCGCCCTCCCTCCCCGCGC
GCGGGTTCCGGGCCCGGCGAGAGGGCGCGAGCACAGCCGAGGCCATGGAGGTGACGGCGGACCAGCCGCG
CTGGGTGAGCCACCACCACCCCGCCGTGCTCAACGGGCAGCACCCGGACACGCACCACCCGGGCCTCAGC
CACTCCTACATGGACGCGGCGCAGTACCCGCTGCCGGAGGAGGTGGATGTGCT
