>Addgene plasmid #83814 | RSV/hGATA3 | addgene partial sequence | sequence record 161341 | SV40-splice-R2 5'-CACAAACAATTAGAATCAGTAG-3'
AAATTTTATATTTACCTTAGAGCTTTAAATCTCTGTAGGTAGTTTGTCCAATTATGTCACACCACAGAAG
TAAGGTTCCTTCACAAAGATCAATTCCCTTTTTTTTATTTTCTTTTAATGCATCAAACAACTGTGGCCAG
TGAAAGGAAACAAAACTGGCAGTTTGTCCATTTGAATATCAGACCTAGTTTCTTCTTAATTTCCACACCA
TTTCTCCCATATTCCTTAAACTTCTTGGCATCCTTCATGCCTTACAGCTACCCAGATGCAATAAAGTCAT
TGTACAGTATTTCTTACAATATAAGTTATATGCAATGTTCAGCATTTTTTTTTTTCACAGCACTAGAGAC
CCTGTTAAATAGGGGATATGAGTCAGAATGGCTTATTCACAGATGGGGTCCAGATTCAGTGGTTGGAACA
CAGACACCACAGTGAGCTCCTTTGCAAAGTGGCAAACATAATTTTGCTTTCTGCCTTCAAAAACATATAT
CCATCGCGTTTAGGCTTCATGATACTGCTCCTGCAAAAATGCAAGTCGAAAGGGACTGCAGGGACTCTCG
CTGGGGGCCCTGTGAGCATCGAGCAGGGCTCTAACCCATGGCGGTGACCATGCTGGAGGGGTGGTGTGGT
CCAAAGGACAGGCTGGATGGCGGGTGCATCGGCGTGGGCGTGGTCAGCATGTGGCTGGAGTGGCTGAAGG
GCGAGATGTGGCTCAGGGAGGACATGTGTCTGGAGAGGGCGGCCGGGTTAAACGAGCTGTTCTTGGGGAA
GTCCTCCAGTGAGTCATGCACTTTTTTGCACTTTTTGGATTTGCTAGACATTTTTCGGTTTCTGGTCTGG
ATGCCTTCCTTCTTCATAGTCAGGGGTCTGTTAATATTGTGAAGCTTGTAGTAGAGCCCACAGGCATTGC
AGACAGGGTCCCCATTGGCATTCC
